Addgene plasmid #202145: pL0_CD-mRFP1
Purpose: Level 0 plasmid containing a mRFP1 fluorescent protein with CD overhangs used to build a level 1 construct.
Depositing lab: Christopher Dupont. Depositing organization: J. Craig Venter Institute (JCVI). Publication: Universal loop assembly: open, efficient and cross-kingdom DNA fabrication. Pollak B, Matute T, Nunez I, Cerda A, Lopez C, Vargas V, Kan A, Bielinski V, von Dassow P, Dupont CL, Federici F. Synth Biol (Oxf). 2020;5(1):ysaa001. doi: 10.1093/synbio/ysaa001. Epub 2020 Feb 5. PubMed 32161816.
Backbone
  Vector backbone: pL0R
  Vector type: Synthetic Biology
Growth in bacteria
  Bacterial resistance: Spectinomycin, 50 μg/mL
  Growth temperature: 37°C
  Growth strain: DH5alpha
  Copy number: High Copy
Gene/Insert
  Gene/Insert name: mRFP1 gene
  Species: Entacmaea quadricolor
  Insert size (bp): 682
  Mutation: None
  Cloning method: Gibson Cloning
Terms and licenses: Academic/Nonprofit Terms; Industry Terms: Not Available to Industry
How to cite: pL0_CD-mRFP1 was a gift from Christopher Dupont (Addgene plasmid # 202145 ; http://n2t.net/addgene:202145 ; RRID:Addgene_202145)
