[The description below was written by a language model from this plasmid's Addgene catalogue record and pLannotate feature annotations shown in this document.]
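Description:
pL0_CD-mRFP1 is a small (about 2.7 kb) Level 0 part plasmid from the universal Loop assembly system, a hierarchical DNA fabrication scheme intended to work across kingdoms. It is built on the pL0R backbone and classed as a synthetic biology vector. It is propagated in E. coli from a high-copy ColE1/pUC-type origin and selected with spectinomycin through the aadA aminoglycoside adenylyltransferase gene, which also confers streptomycin resistance.

The payload is the coding sequence for mRFP1, a constitutively fluorescent monomeric red protein, introduced by Gibson cloning with no recorded mutations. The catalogue gives an insert of 682 bp, consistent with the roughly 675 bp mRFP1 open reading frame annotated in the sequence plus short flanking sequence. The part is flanked by "CD" overhangs, the positional fusion sites that determine where it slots in when Level 0 parts are combined into a Level 1 transcription unit. As expected for a basic part, the feature table shows no promoter or terminator around mRFP1, so expression depends on the regulatory parts joined to it during assembly. The record does not state which restriction enzymes release the part.

One discrepancy is worth noting. The catalogue lists the insert species as Entacmaea quadricolor, whereas the sequence annotation describes mRFP1 as derived from Discosoma sp., which is the generally accepted origin of this protein. The remaining annotations, a short Tn5 transposase fragment and a piece of the pUC18/19 multiple cloning site, appear to be non-functional backbone remnants.
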