Features (pLannotate 1.2.2; 5 found; start..end, strand, type, name):
    152..268     -  CDS            tnpA (fragment): TN5P_ECOLX - Also known as tnp. Experimental evidence at protein level: Swiss-Prot protein existence level 1. Mediates transposition of transposon Tn5 by a 'cut and paste' mechanism. First, the monomeric transposase binds the 19 bp inverted DNA repeats flanking the transposon. Then, dimerization of the DNA- bound transposase creates a synaptic DNA complex. After nicking of the first DNA strand, excision of the transposon proceeds through a series of intermediates. The transposase then mediates the insertion of the transposon at a new site by strand transfer. The activity of the wild- type tran
    269..301     -  misc_feature   MCS (fragment): pUC18/19 multiple cloning site
    565..1239    +  CDS            mRFP1: mRFP1 is a basic (constitutively fluorescent) red fluorescent protein published in 2002, derived from Discosoma sp.. It is reported to be a somewhat slowly-maturing monomer with low acid sensitivity.
   1384..1972    -  rep_origin     ori: high-copy-number ColE1/pMB1/pBR322/pUC origin of replication
   2066..120     -  CDS            aadA (across the origin): S3AD_ECOLX - Experimental evidence at protein level: Swiss-Prot protein existence level 1. Mediates bacterial resistance to the antibiotics streptomycin and spectinomycin. From Escherichia coli.
>Addgene plasmid #202145 | pL0_CD-mRFP1 | addgene full sequence | sequence record 405599 | Addgene NGS Result
GCCATCCACTGCGGAGCCGTACAAATGTACGGCCAGCAACGTCGGTTCGAGATGGCGCTCGATGACGCCA
ACTACCTCTGATAGTTGAGTCGATACTTCGGCGATCACCGCTTCCCTCATGCGAAACGATCCTCATCCTG
TCTCTTGATCAGATATTGATCCCCTGCGCCATCAGATCCTTGGCGGCAAGAAAGCCATCCAGTTTACTTT
GCAGGGCTTCCCAACCTTACCAGAGGGCGCCCCAGCTGGCAATTCCGGTTCGCTTGCTAAGCTTGCATGC
CTGCAAGTCGACTCTAGAGGAGCGGTGATCACAGGCAGCAACGCTCTGTCATCGTTACAATCAACATGCT
ACCCTCCGCGAGATCATCCGTGTTTCAAACCCGGCAGCTTAGTTGCCGTTCTTCCGAATAGCATCGGTAA
CATGAGCAAAGTCTGCCGCCTTACAACGGCTCTCCCGCTGACGCCGTCCCGGACTGATGGGCTGCCTGTA
TCGAGTGGTGATTTTGTGCCGAGCTCATTACTCGCATCCATTCTCAGGCTGTCTCGTCTCGTCTCAGGTC
TCAAATGGCTTCCTCCGAAGACGTTATCAAAGAGTTCATGCGTTTCAAAGTTCGTATGGAAGGTTCCGTT
AACGGTCACGAGTTCGAAATCGAAGGTGAAGGTGAAGGTCGTCCGTACGAAGGTACCCAGACCGCTAAAC
TGAAAGTTACCAAAGGTGGTCCGCTGCCGTTCGCTTGGGACATCCTGTCCCCGCAGTTCCAGTACGGTTC
CAAAGCTTACGTTAAACACCCGGCTGACATCCCGGACTACCTGAAACTGTCCTTCCCGGAAGGTTTCAAA
TGGGAACGTGTTATGAACTTCGAAGACGGTGGTGTTGTTACCGTTACCCAGGACTCCTCCCTGCAAGACG
GTGAGTTCATCTACAAAGTTAAACTGCGTGGTACCAACTTCCCGTCCGACGGTCCGGTTATGCAGAAAAA
AACCATGGGTTGGGAAGCTTCCACCGAACGTATGTACCCGGAAGACGGTGCTCTGAAAGGTGAAATCAAA
ATGCGTCTGAAACTGAAAGACGGTGGTCACTACGACGCTGAAGTTAAAACCACCTACATGGCTAAAAAAC
CGGTTCAGCTGCCGGGTGCTTACAAAACCGACATCAAACTGGACATAACCTCCCACAACGAAGACTACAC
CATCGTTGAACAGTACGAACGTGCTGAAGGTCGTCACTCCACCGGTGCTTCAGGTCGAGACCACCAGGAT
ACATAGATTACCACAACTCCGAGCCCTTCCACCCACAGAATCAGGGGATAACGCAGGAAAGAACATGTGA
GCAAAAGGCCAGCAAAAGGCCAGGAACCGTAAAAAGGCCGCGTTGCTGGCGTTTTTCCATAGGCTCCGCC
CCCCTGACGAGCATCACAAAAATCGACGCTCAAGTCAGAGGTGGCGAAACCCGACAGGACTATAAAGATA
CCAGGCGTTTCCCCCTGGAAGCTCCCTCGTGCGCTCTCCTGTTCCGACCCTGCCGCTTACCGGATACCTG
TCCGCCTTTCTCCCTTCGGGAAGCGTGGCGCTTTCTCATAGCTCACGCTGTAGGTATCTCAGTTCGGTGT
AGGTCGTTCGCTCCAAGCTGGGCTGTGTGCACGAACCCCCCGTTCAGCCCGACCGCTGCGCCTTATCCGG
TAACTATCGTCTTGAGTCCAACCCGGTAAGACACGACTTATCGCCACTGGCAGCAGCCACTGGTAACAGG
ATTAGCAGAGCGAGGTATGTAGGCGGTGCTACAGAGTTCTTGAAGTGGTGGCCTAACTACGGCTACACTA
GAAGAACAGTATTTGGTATCTGCGCTCTGCTGAAGCCAGTTACCTTCGGAAAAAGAGTTGGTAGCTCTTG
ATCCGGCAAACAAACCACCGCTGGTAGCGGTGGTTTTTTTGTTTGCAAGCAGCAGATTACGCGCAGAAAA
AAAGGATCTCAAGAAGATCCTTTGATCTTTTCTACGGGGTCTGACGCTCAGTGGAACGAAAACTCACGTT
AAGGGATTTTGGTCATGCATTCTAGGTGATTATTATTTGCCGACTACCTTGGTGATCTCGCCTTTCACGT
AGTGGACAAATTCTTCCAACTGATCTGCGCGCGAGGCCAAGCGATCTTCTTCTTGTCCAAGATAAGCCTG
TCTAGCTTCAAGTATGACGGGCTGATACTGGGCCGGCAGGCGCTCCATTGCCCAGTCGGCAGCGACATCC
TTCGGCGCGATTTTGCCGGTTACTGCGCTGTACCAAATGCGGGACAACGTAAGCACTACATTTCGCTCAT
CGCCAGCCCAGTCGGGCGGCGAGTTCCATAGCGTTAAGGTTTCATTTAGCGCCTCAAATAGATCCTGTTC
AGGAACCGGATCAAAGAGTTCCTCCGCCGCTGGACCTACCAAGGCAACGCTATGTTCTCTTGCTTTTGTC
AGCAAGATAGCCAGATCAATGTCGATCGTGGCTGGCTCGAAGATACCAGCAAGAATGTCATTGCGCTGCC
ATTCTCCAAATTGCAGTTCGCGCTTAGCTGGATAACGCCACGGAATGATGTCGTCGTGCACAACAATGGT
GACTTCTACAGCGCGGAGAATCTCACTCTCTCCAGGGGAAGCCGAAGTTTCCAAAAGGTCGTTGATCAAA
GCTCGCCGCGTTGTTTCATCAAGCCTTACGGTCACCGTAACCAGCAAATCAATATCACTGTGTGGCTTCA
GGCC
